Addgene plasmid #109905: pHH0103_YWHAG_14-3-3
Purpose: Protein expression and purification of YWHAG_14-3-3
Depositing lab: Sachdev Sidhu. Depositing organization: University of Toronto. Publication: Large-scale survey and database of high affinity ligands for peptide recognition modules. Teyra J, Kelil A, Jain S, Helmy M, Jajodia R, Hooda Y, Gu J, D'Cruz AA, Nicholson SE, Min J, Sudol M, Kim PM, Bader GD, Sidhu SS. Mol Syst Biol. 2020 Dec;16(12):e9310. doi: 10.15252/msb.20199310. PubMed 33438817.
Backbone
  Vector backbone: pHH0103
  Vector type: Bacterial Expression
Growth in bacteria
  Bacterial resistance: Ampicillin, 100 μg/mL
  Growth temperature: 37°C
  Growth strain: DH5alpha
  Copy number: Low Copy
Gene/Insert
  Gene/Insert name: YWHAG_14-3-3
  Species: H. sapiens (human)
  Entrez Gene: YWHAG (a.k.a. 14-3-3GAMMA, DEE56, EIEE56, PPP1R170)
  Cloning method: Restriction Enzyme; 5′ cloning site Sfi1 (unknown if destroyed); 3′ cloning site Not1 (unknown if destroyed)
Terms and licenses: Academic/Nonprofit Terms; Industry Terms: Not Available to Industry
How to cite: pHH0103_YWHAG_14-3-3 was a gift from Sachdev Sidhu (Addgene plasmid # 109905 ; http://n2t.net/addgene:109905 ; RRID:Addgene_109905)
