[The description below was written by a language model from this plasmid's Addgene catalogue record and pLannotate feature annotations shown in this document.]
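Description:
pHH0103_YWHAG_14-3-3 is a bacterial expression plasmid of about 7.5 kb, built on the pHH0103 backbone, for producing and purifying the 14-3-3 domain of human YWHAG (14-3-3 gamma) in E. coli. It replicates from a ColE1/pBR322-type origin and is selected with ampicillin through the bla gene and its own promoter. The catalogue lists it as low copy. The annotation shows the pBR322 bom region, and it shows the rop gene only as two fragments flanking an f1 phage origin, which suggests the f1 ori was inserted into rop.

Expression is driven by the hybrid tac promoter followed by a lac operator. A lacI gene under the up-mutated lacIq promoter is carried on the same plasmid, so transcription is repressed until it is induced with IPTG or lactose. The annotated coding features run in the order 6xHis tag, Schistosoma japonicum glutathione S-transferase, then the YWHAG sequence, which was cloned between SfiI and NotI sites. This arrangement is consistent with an N-terminally His- and GST-tagged fusion that can be purified on nickel or glutathione resin, although the record does not describe any linker or protease cleavage site between the parts. A bacteriophage fd terminator lies just downstream of the insert.

Beyond that terminator are two fragments of M13 gene III, a tetracycline resistance gene fragment and a partial tet promoter. These appear to be remnants of a phagemid or pBR322 lineage rather than functional parts of the expression cassette. The associated publication is a large-scale survey of ligands for peptide recognition modules, so the purified domain presumably served as a target protein in that work.
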