Features (pLannotate 1.2.2; 21 found; start..end, strand, type, name):
      1..29      +  promoter       tac promoter: strong E. coli promoter; hybrid between the trp and lac UV5 promoters
     37..53      +  protein_bind   lac operator: The lac repressor binds to the lac operator to inhibit transcription in E. coli. This inhibition can be relieved by adding lactose or isopropyl-β-D-thiogalactopyranoside (IPTG). lac repressor encoded by lacI
    138..155     +  CDS            6xHis: 6xHis affinity tag
    171..824     +  CDS            GST26_SCHJA: Experimental evidence at protein level: Swiss-Prot protein existence level 1. GST isoenzymes appear to play a central role in the parasite detoxification system. Other functions are also suspected including a role in increasing the solubility of haematin in the parasite gut. From Schistosoma japonicum (Blood fluke).
    906..1646    +  CDS            YWHAG: 1433G_HUMAN - Experimental evidence at protein level: Swiss-Prot protein existence level 1. Adapter protein implicated in the regulation of a large spectrum of both general and specialized signaling pathways. Binds to a large number of partners, usually by recognition of a phosphoserine or phosphothreonine motif. Binding generally results in the modulation of the activity of the binding partner. From Homo sapiens (Human).
   1662..1709    +  terminator     fd terminator (sequence withheld): central terminator from bacteriophage fd (Otsuka and Kunisawa, 1982)
   1714..1926    +  CDS            M13 gene III (fragment) (sequence partly withheld): pIII; III; minor coat protein
   1941..2411    +  CDS            M13 gene III (fragment) (sequence partly withheld): pIII; III; minor coat protein
   2433..2503    +  CDS            TcR (fragment): tetracycline efflux protein; tet; confers resistance to tetracycline
   2745..3125    -  CDS            YPB1_ECOLX: Protein predicted: Swiss-Prot protein existence level 4. From Escherichia coli.
   3142..3293    +  CDS            rop (fragment): Rop protein, which maintains plasmids at low copy number; rop
   3329..3757    -  rep_origin     f1 ori (sequence partly withheld): f1 bacteriophage origin of replication; arrow indicates direction of (+) strand synthesis
   3766..3805    +  CDS            rop (fragment): Rop protein, which maintains plasmids at low copy number; rop
   3907..4047    +  misc_feature   bom: basis of mobility region from pBR322
   4233..4820    -  rep_origin     ori: high-copy-number ColE1/pMB1/pBR322/pUC origin of replication
   4991..5851    -  CDS            AmpR: β-lactamase; bla; confers resistance to ampicillin, carbenicillin, and related antibiotics
   5852..5956    -  promoter       AmpR promoter: bla
   6065..6142    +  promoter       lacIq promoter: lacI (mutant); In the lacIq allele, a single base change in the promoter boosts expression of the lacI gene about 10-fold.
   6143..7225    +  CDS            lacI: lac repressor; lacI; The lac repressor binds to the lac operator to inhibit transcription in E. coli. This inhibition can be relieved by adding lactose or isopropyl-β-D-thiogalactopyranoside (IPTG).
   7238..7259    +  protein_bind   CAP binding site: CAP binding activates transcription in the presence of cAMP. E. coli catabolite activator protein
   7278..7295    +  promoter       tet promoter (fragment): E. coli promoter for tetracycline efflux protein gene
>Addgene plasmid #109905 | pHH0103_YWHAG_14-3-3 | addgene full sequence | sequence record 215049 | Addgene NGS Result
TTGACAATTAATCATCGGCTCGTATAATGTGTGGAATTGTGAGCGGATAACAATTTCACACAGGAAACAG
CCAGTCCGTTTAGGTGTTTTCACGAGCACTTCACCAACAAGGACCATAGATTATGAAAATCGAAGAACAC
CATCACCATCACCATTCCAGCGGTAAGCTTATGTCCCCTATACTAGGTTATTGGAAAATTAAGGGCCTTG
TGCAACCCACTCGACTTCTTTTGGAATATCTTGAAGAAAAATATGAAGAGCATTTGTATGAGCGCGATGA
AGGTGATAAATGGCGAAACAAAAAGTTTGAATTGGGTTTGGAGTTTCCCAATCTTCCTTATTATATTGAT
GGTGATGTTAAATTAACACAGTCTATGGCCATCATACGTTATATAGCTGACAAGCACAACATGTTGGGTG
GTTGTCCAAAAGAGCGTGCAGAGATTTCAATGCTTGAAGGAGCGGTTTTGGATATTAGATACGGTGTTTC
GAGAATTGCATATAGTAAAGACTTTGAAACTCTCAAAGTTGATTTTCTTAGCAAGCTACCTGAAATGCTG
AAAATGTTCGAAGATCGTTTATGTCATAAAACATATTTAAATGGTGATCATGTAACCCATCCTGACTTCA
TGTTGTATGACGCTCTTGATGTTGTTTTATACATGGACCCAATGTGCCTGGATGCGTTCCCAAAATTAGT
TTGTTTTAAAAAACGTATTGAAGCTATCCCACAAATTGATAAGTACTTGAAATCCAGCAAGTATATAGCA
TGGCCTTTGCAGGGCTGGCAAGCCACGTTTGGTGGTGGCGACCATCCTCCAAAATCGGATCTGGAAGTTC
TGTTCCAGGGGCCCCTGTCCAGCGGTCTGGTTCCGCGTGGTTCCGGTACCGCGGCCCAGCCGGCCATGGT
GGACCGTGAACAACTGGTGCAAAAAGCCCGTCTGGCGGAACAAGCCGAACGCTATGATGACATGGCAGCA
GCAATGAAGAATGTTACCGAACTGAACGAACCGCTGAGCAACGAAGAACGTAATCTGCTGTCTGTGGCAT
ATAAGAATGTGGTTGGCGCTCGTCGCAGCTCTTGGCGCGTTATTAGTTCCATCGAACAGAAAACGAGTGC
CGACGGTAACGAAAAGAAAATTGAAATGGTCCGTGCGTATCGCGAAAAAATCGAAAAGGAACTGGAAGCC
GTTTGCCAGGACGTCCTGAGCCTGCTGGATAACTACCTGATCAAGAACTGTAGTGAAACCCAATACGAAT
CCAAGGTCTTTTACCTGAAAATGAAGGGCGATTATTACCGTTATCTGGCAGAAGTGGCTACCGGTGAAAA
ACGCGCAACGGTCGTGGAATCATCGGAAAAGGCATACTCAGAAGCTCATGAAATTTCGAAAGAACATATG
CAGCCGACCCACCCGATCCGTCTGGGTCTGGCGCTGAACTACTCTGTGTTTTATTACGAAATCCAGAACG
CGCCGGAACAAGCCTGCCACCTGGCGAAAACGGCCTTCGATGACGCGATTGCCGAACTGGATACCCTGAA
CGAAGACAGCTACAAAGATTCTACGCTGATCATGCAACTGCTGCGCGACAATCTGACCCTGTGGACGAGC
GATCAGCAAGATGACGATGGCGGTGAGGGTAACAATGCGGCCGCATA
[142 nt withheld, positions 1658-1799]
C
[98 nt withheld, positions 1801-1898]
AGTTTGTACTGGTGACGAAACTCAGTGTCTAGCTAGAGTGGC
[149 nt withheld, positions 1941-2089]
T
[41 nt withheld, positions 2091-2131]
T
[62 nt withheld, positions 2133-2194]
A
[35 nt withheld, positions 2196-2230]
CCTCCCTCAATCGGTTGAATGTCGCCCTTTTGTCTTTGGCGCTGGTAAACCATATGAA
[86 nt withheld, positions 2289-2374]
T
[54 nt withheld, positions 2376-2429]
CTAGCGCCGCCCTATACCTTGTCTGCCTCCCCGCGTTGCGTCGCGGTGCATGGAGCCGGGCCACCTCGAC
CTGAATGGAAGCCGGCGGCACCTCGCTAACGGATTCACCACTCCAAGAATTGGAGCCAATCAATTCTTGC
GGAGAACTGTGAATGCGCAAACCAACCCTTGGCAGAACATATCCATCGCGTCCGCCATCTCCAGCAGCCG
CACGCGGCGCATCTCGGGCAGCGTTGGGTCCTGGCCACGGGTGCGCATGATCGTGCTCCTGTCGTTGAGG
ACCCGGCTAGGCTGGCGGGGTTGCCTTACTGGTTAGCAGAATGAATCACCGATACGCGAGCGAACGTGAA
GCGACTGCTGCTGCAAAACGTCTGCGACCTGAGCAACAACATGAATGGTCTTCGGTTTCCGTGTTTCGTA
AAGTCTGGAAACGCGGAAGTCAGCGCCCTGCACCATTATGTTCCGGATCTGCATCGCAGGATGCTGCTGG
CTACCCTGTGGAACACCTACATCTGTATTAACGAAGCGCTGGCATTGACCCTGAGTGATTTTTCTCTGGT
CCCGCCGCATCCATACCGCCAGTTGTTTACCCTCACAACGTTCCAGTAACCGGGCATGTTCATCATCAGT
AACCCGTATCGTGAGCATCCTCTCTCGTTTCATCGGTATCATTACCCCCATGAACAGAAATCCCCCTTAC
ACGGAGGCATCAGTGACCAAACAGGAAAAAACCGCCCTTAACATGGCCCGCTTTATCAGAAGCCAGACAT
TAACGCTTCTGGAGAAACTCAACGAGCTGGACGCGGATGAACAGGCAGACATCTGTGAATCGCTTCACGA
CCACGCTGATGAGCTTTACCGCAGGATCCGCGAAATTGTAAGCGTTAATATTTTGTTAAAATTCGCGTTA
AATTTTTGTTAAATCAGCTCATTTTTTAACCAATAGGCCGAAATCGGCAAAATCCCTTATAAATCAAAAG
AATAGACCGAGATAGGGT
[37 nt withheld, positions 3428-3464]
AAAGAACGTGGACTCCAACGTCAAAGG
[49 nt withheld, positions 3492-3540]
T
[91 nt withheld, positions 3542-3632]
G
[124 nt withheld, positions 3634-3757]
CGCGGATCCTGCCTCGCGCGTTTCGGTGATGACGGTGAAAACCTCTGACACATGCAGCTCCCGGAGACGG
TCACAGCTTGTCTGTAAGCGGATGCCGGGAGCAGACAAGCCCGTCAGGGCGCGTCAGCGGGTGTTGGCGG
GTGTCGGGGCGCAGCCATGACCCAGTCACGTAGCGATAGCGGAGTGTATACTGGCTTAACTATGCGGCAT
CAGAGCAGATTGTACTGAGAGTGCACCATATGCGGTGTGAAATACCGCACAGATGCGTAAGGAGAAAATA
CCGCATCAGGCGCTCTTCCGCTTCCTCGCTCACTGACTCGCTGCGCTCGGTCGTTCGGCTGCGGCGAGCG
GTATCAGCTCACTCAAAGGCGGTAATACGGTTATCCACAGAATCAGGGGATAACGCAGGAAAGAACATGT
GAGCAAAAGGCCAGCAAAAGGCCAGGAACCGTAAAAAGGCCGCGTTGCTGGCGTTTTTCCATAGGCTCCG
CCCCCCTGACGAGCATCACAAAAATCGACGCTCAAGTCAGAGGTGGCGAAACCCGACAGGACTATAAAGA
TACCAGGGTTTCCCCCTGGAAGCTCCCTCGTGCGCTCTCCTGTTCCGACCCTGCCGCTTACCGGATACCT
GTCCGCCTTTCTCCCTTCGGGAAGCGTGGCGCTTTCTCATAGCTCACGCTGTAGGTATCTCAGTTCGGTG
TAGGTCGTTCGCTCCAAGCTGGGCTGTGTGCACGAACCCCCCGTTCAGCCCGACCGCTGCGCCTTATCCG
GTAACTATCGTCTTGAGTCCAACCCGGTAAGACACGACTTATCGCCACTGGCAGCAGCCACTGGTAACAG
GATTAGCAGAGCGAGGTATGTAGGCGGTGCTACAGAGTTCTTGAAGTGGTGGCCTAACTACGGCTACACT
AGAAGGACAGTATTTGGTATCTGCGCTCTGCTGAAGCCAGTTACCTTCGGAAAAAGAGTTGGTAGCTCTT
GATCCGGCAAACAAACCACCGCTGGTAGCGGTGGTTTTTTTGTTTGCAAGCAGCAGATTACGCGCAGAAA
AAAAGGATCTCAAGAAGATCCTTTGATCTTTTCTACGGGGTCTGACGCTCAGTGGAACGAAAACTCACGT
TAAGGGATTTTGGTCATGAGATTATCAAAAAGGATCTTCACCTAGATCCTTTTAAATTAAAAATGAAGTT
TTAAATCAATCTAAAGTATATATGAGTAAACTTGGTCTGACAGTTACCAATGCTTAATCAGTGAGGCACC
TATCTCAGCGATCTGTCTATTTCGTTCATCCATAGTTGCCTGACTCCCCGTCGTGTAGATAACTACGATA
CGGGAGGGCTTACCATCTGGCCCCAGTGCTGCAATGATACCGCGAGACCCACGCTCACCGGCTCCAGATT
TATCAGCAATAAACCAGCCAGCCGGAAGGGCCGAGCGCAGAAGTGGTCCTGCAACTTTATCCGCCTCCAT
CCAGTCTATTAATTGTTGCCGGGAAGCTAGAGTAAGTAGTTCGCCAGTTAATAGTTTGCGCAACGTTGTT
GCCATTGCTGCAGGCATCGTGGTGTCACGCTCGTCGTTTGGTATGGCTTCATTCAGCTCCGGTTCCCAAC
GATCAAGGCGAGTTACATGATCCCCCATGTTGTGCAAAAAAGCGGTTAGCTCCTTCGGTCCTCCGATCGT
TGTCAGAAGTAAGTTGGCCGCAGTGTTATCACTCATGGTTATGGCAGCACTGCATAATTCTCTTACTGTC
ATGCCATCCGTAAGATGCTTTTCTGTGACTGGTGAGTACTCAACCAAGTCATTCTGAGAATAGTGTATGC
GGCGACCGAGTTGCTCTTGCCCGGCGTCAACACGGGATAATACCGCGCCACATAGCAGAACTTTAAAAGT
GCTCATCATTGGAAAACGTTCTTCGGGGCGAAAACTCTCAAGGATCTTACCGCTGTTGAGATCCAGTTCG
ATGTAACCCACTCGTGCACCCAACTGATCTTCAGCATCTTTTACTTTCACCAGCGTTTCTGGGTGAGCAA
AAACAGGAAGGCAAAATGCCGCAAAAAAGGGAATAAGGGCGACACGGAAATGTTGAATACTCATACTCTT
CCTTTTTCAATATTATTGAAGCATTTATCAGGGTTATTGTCTCATGAGCGGATACATATTTGAATGTATT
TAGAAAAATAAACAAATAGGGGTTCCGCGCACATTTCCCCGAAAAGTGCCACCTGACGTCTAAGAAACCA
TTATTATCATGACATTAACCTATAAAAATAGGCGTATCACGAGGCCCTTTCGTCTTCAAGAATTCCCGAC
ACCATCGAATGGTGCAAAACCTTTCGCGGTATGGCATGATAGCGCCCGGAAGAGAGTCAATTCAGGGTGG
TGAATGTGAAACCAGTAACGTTATACGATGTCGCAGAGTATGCCGGTGTCTCTTATCAGACCGTTTCCCG
CGTGGTGAACCAGGCCAGCCACGTTTCTGCGAAAACGCGGGAAAAAGTGGAAGCGGCGATGGCGGAGCTG
AATTACATTCCCAACCGCGTGGCACAACAACTGGCGGGCAAACAGTCGTTGCTGATTGGCGTTGCCACCT
CCAGTCTGGCCCTGCACGCGCCGTCGCAAATTGTCGCGGCGATTAAATCTCGCGCCGATCAACTGGGTGC
CAGCGTGGTGGTGTCGATGGTAGAACGAAGCGGCGTCGAAGCCTGTAAAGCGGCGGTGCACAATCTTCTC
GCGCAACGCGTCAGTGGGCTGATCATTAACTATCCGCTGGATGACCAGGATGCCATTGCTGTGGAAGCTG
CCTGCACTAATGTTCCGGCGTTATTTCTTGATGTCTCTGACCAGACACCCATCAACAGTATTATTTTCTC
CCATGAAGACGGTACGCGACTGGGCGTGGAGCATCTGGTCGCATTGGGTCACCAGCAAATCGCGCTGTTA
GCGGGCCCATTAAGTTCTGTCTCGGCGCGTCTGCGTCTGGCTGGCTGGCATAAATATCTCACTCGCAATC
AAATTCAGCCGATAGCGGAACGGGAAGGCGACTGGAGTGCCATGTCCGGTTTTCAACAAACCATGCAAAT
GCTGAATGAGGGCATCGTTCCCACTGCGATGCTGGTTGCCAACGATCAGATGGCGCTGGGCGCAATGCGC
GCCATTACCGAGTCCGGGCTGCGCGTTGGTGCGGATATCTCGGTAGTGGGATACGACGATACCGAAGACA
GCTCATGTTATATCCCGCCGTTAACCACCATCAAACAGGATTTTCGCCTGCTGGGGCAAACCAGCGTGGA
CCGCTTGCTGCAACTCTCTCAGGGCCAGGCGGTGAAGGGCAATCAGCTGTTGCCCGTCTCACTGGTGAAA
AGAAAAACCACCCTGGCGCCCAATACGCAAACCGCCTCTCCCCGCGCGTTGGCCGATTCATTAATGCAGC
TGGCACGACAGGTTTCCCGACTGGAAAGCGGGCAGTGAGCGCAACGCAATTAATGTAAGTTAGCTCACTC
ATTAGGCACAATTCTCATGTTTGACAGCTTATCATCGACTGCACGGTGCACCAATGCTTCTGGCGTCAGG
CAGCCATCGGAAGCTGTGGTATGGCTGTGCAGGTCGTAAATCACTGCATAATTCGTGTCGCTCAAGGCGC
ACTCCCGTTCTGGATAATGTTTTTTGCGCCGACATCATAACGGTTCTGGCAAATATTCTGAAATGAGCTG
