>Addgene plasmid #109905 | pHH0103_YWHAG_14-3-3 | depositor partial sequence | sequence record 206857 | pHH0103_YWHAG_14-3-3 sequence 762 bps
GGCCCAGCCGGCCATGGTGGACCGTGAACAACTGGTGCAAAAAGCCCGTCTGGCGGAACAAGCCGAACGC
TATGATGACATGGCAGCAGCAATGAAGAATGTTACCGAACTGAACGAACCGCTGAGCAACGAAGAACGTA
ATCTGCTGTCTGTGGCATATAAGAATGTGGTTGGCGCTCGTCGCAGCTCTTGGCGCGTTATTAGTTCCAT
CGAACAGAAAACGAGTGCCGACGGTAACGAAAAGAAAATTGAAATGGTCCGTGCGTATCGCGAAAAAATC
GAAAAGGAACTGGAAGCCGTTTGCCAGGACGTCCTGAGCCTGCTGGATAACTACCTGATCAAGAACTGTA
GTGAAACCCAATACGAATCCAAGGTCTTTTACCTGAAAATGAAGGGCGATTATTACCGTTATCTGGCAGA
AGTGGCTACCGGTGAAAAACGCGCAACGGTCGTGGAATCATCGGAAAAGGCATACTCAGAAGCTCATGAA
ATTTCGAAAGAACATATGCAGCCGACCCACCCGATCCGTCTGGGTCTGGCGCTGAACTACTCTGTGTTTT
ATTACGAAATCCAGAACGCGCCGGAACAAGCCTGCCACCTGGCGAAAACGGCCTTCGATGACGCGATTGC
CGAACTGGATACCCTGAACGAAGACAGCTACAAAGATTCTACGCTGATCATGCAACTGCTGCGCGACAAT
CTGACCCTGTGGACGAGCGATCAGCAAGATGACGATGGCGGTGAGGGTAACAATGCGGCCGC
